Addgene plasmid #176540: pHS0810 pcDNA3.1(+) CMV-SV40 NLS-OgeuIscB-nucleoplasmin NLS-3xHA
Purpose: Mammalian expression of nuclear localized OgeuIscB
Depositing lab: Feng Zhang. Depositing organization: Broad Institute. Publication: The widespread IS200/IS605 transposon family encodes diverse programmable RNA-guided endonucleases. Altae-Tran H, Kannan S, Demircioglu FE, Oshiro R, Nety SP, McKay LJ, Dlakic M, Inskeep WP, Makarova KS, Macrae RK, Koonin EV, Zhang F. Science. 2021 Oct;374(6563):57-65. doi: 10.1126/science.abj6856. Epub 2021 Sep 9. PubMed 34591643.
Backbone
  Vector backbone: pcDNA3.1
  Backbone size w/o insert (bp): 5373
  Total vector size (bp): 7038
  Vector type: Mammalian Expression
  Selectable markers: Neomycin (select with G418)
Growth in bacteria
  Bacterial resistance: Ampicillin, 100 μg/mL
  Growth temperature: 37°C
  Growth strain: NEB Stable
  Copy number: High Copy
Gene/Insert
  Gene/Insert name: OgeuIscB (alt name: IscB(HEARO))
  Species: Human gut stool metagenome
  Insert size (bp): 1485
  Tag / fusion protein: SV40 NLS (N terminal on insert); Nucleoplasmin NLS-3xHA (C terminal on insert)
Terms and licenses: Academic/Nonprofit Terms; Industry Terms: Not Available to Industry
How to cite: pHS0810 pcDNA3.1(+) CMV-SV40 NLS-OgeuIscB-nucleoplasmin NLS-3xHA was a gift from Feng Zhang (Addgene plasmid # 176540 ; http://n2t.net/addgene:176540 ; RRID:Addgene_176540)
