[The description below was written by a language model from this plasmid's Addgene catalogue record and pLannotate feature annotations shown in this document.]
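Description:
pHS0810 is a mammalian expression plasmid built on the pcDNA3.1(+) backbone, about 7 kb in total, designed to produce a nuclear-localized form of OgeuIscB in transfected mammalian cells. It is propagated in E. coli as a high-copy plasmid through a ColE1/pUC-type origin and selected with ampicillin via the β-lactamase gene. An f1 origin is also present. For selection in mammalian cells, an SV40 enhancer/early promoter drives the neomycin phosphotransferase gene, terminated by an SV40 polyadenylation signal, which allows G418 selection. The annotation software also flags short fragments resembling ble, lacI, bom and an HIV-1 LTR. These appear to be small backbone remnants or incidental matches rather than functional elements.

The payload is a roughly 1.5 kb open reading frame encoding OgeuIscB (also listed as IscB(HEARO)), derived from a human gut stool metagenome. IscB proteins are encoded by the IS200/IS605 transposon family and act as programmable RNA-guided endonucleases. The coding sequence sits downstream of the CMV immediate-early enhancer and promoter and is followed by the bovine growth hormone polyadenylation signal. A T7 promoter between the CMV promoter and the insert could support in vitro transcription. According to the catalogue fields, the protein carries an SV40 NLS at its N terminus and a bipartite nucleoplasmin NLS plus a 3xHA epitope tag at its C terminus. The feature table annotates the C-terminal elements but does not separately label the IscB coding region or the SV40 NLS. The two localization signals direct the nuclease to the nucleus, and the HA tag permits antibody detection. No guide RNA expression cassette is annotated, so the guide RNA would presumably have to be supplied separately.
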