Features (pLannotate 1.2.2; 23 found; start..end, strand, type, name):
    154..483     +  promoter       SV40 promoter: SV40 enhancer and early promoter
    550..1341    +  CDS            neo: KKA2_KLEPN - Also known as kan, nptII. Experimental evidence at protein level: Swiss-Prot protein existence level 1. Resistance to kanamycin, neomycin, paromomycin, ribostamycin, butirosin and gentamicin B. From Klebsiella pneumoniae.
   1365..1523    +  CDS            ble (fragment): BLE_KLEPN - Experimental evidence at protein level: Swiss-Prot protein existence level 1. Binding protein with a strong affinity to the bleomycin family of antibiotics. Binds to CL990; an antimitotic-antibiotic compound. From Klebsiella pneumoniae.
   1518..1639    +  polyA_signal   SV40 poly(A) signal: SV40 polyadenylation signal
   1712..1728    -  protein_bind   lac operator: The lac repressor binds to the lac operator to inhibit transcription in E. coli. This inhibition can be relieved by adding lactose or isopropyl-β-D-thiogalactopyranoside (IPTG). lac repressor encoded by lacI
   1736..1766    -  promoter       lac promoter: promoter for the E. coli lac operon
   1781..1802    -  protein_bind   CAP binding site: CAP binding activates transcription in the presence of cAMP. E. coli catabolite activator protein
   1815..1907    -  CDS            lacI (fragment): lac repressor; lacI; The lac repressor binds to the lac operator to inhibit transcription in E. coli. This inhibition can be relieved by adding lactose or isopropyl-β-D-thiogalactopyranoside (IPTG).
   2090..2678    -  rep_origin     ori: high-copy-number ColE1/pMB1/pBR322/pUC origin of replication
   2849..3709    -  CDS            AmpR: β-lactamase; bla; confers resistance to ampicillin, carbenicillin, and related antibiotics
   3710..3814    -  promoter       AmpR promoter: bla
   3873..3925    -  misc_feature   bom (fragment): basis of mobility region from pBR322
   4080..4459    +  enhancer       CMV enhancer: human cytomegalovirus immediate early enhancer
   4460..4663    +  promoter       CMV promoter: human cytomegalovirus (CMV) immediate early promoter
   4659..4692    +  LTR            5' LTR (truncated) (fragment): truncated 5' long terminal repeat (LTR) from HIV-1
   4708..4726    +  promoter       T7 promoter: promoter for bacteriophage T7 RNA polymerase
   6295..6342    +  CDS            nucleoplasmin NLS: bipartite nuclear localization signal from nucleoplasmin
   6349..6365    +  CDS            3xHA (fragment): three tandem HA epitope tags
   6376..6392    +  CDS            3xHA (fragment): three tandem HA epitope tags
   6403..6430    +  CDS            3xHA (fragment): three tandem HA epitope tags
   6481..6705    +  polyA_signal   bGH poly(A) signal: bovine growth hormone polyadenylation signal
   6709..6730    +  promoter       SV40 promoter (fragment): SV40 enhancer and early promoter
   6751..140     +  rep_origin     f1 ori (across the origin) (sequence partly withheld): f1 bacteriophage origin of replication; arrow indicates direction of (+) strand synthesis
>Addgene plasmid #176540 | pHS0810 pcDNA3.1(+) CMV-SV40 NLS-OgeuIscB-nucleoplasmin NLS-3xHA | addgene full sequence | sequence record 345517 | Addgene NGS Result
CTTT
[37 nt withheld, positions 5-41]
ACCCTATCTCGGTCTATTCTTTTGATTTATAAGGGATTTTGCCGATTTCGGCCTATTGGTTAAAAAATGA
GCTGATTTAACAAAAATTTAACGCGAATTAATTCTGTGGAATGTGTGTCAGTTAGGGTGTGGAAAGTCCC
CAGGCTCCCCAGCAGGCAGAAGTATGCAAAGCATGCATCTCAATTAGTCAGCAACCAGGTGTGGAAAGTC
CCCAGGCTCCCCAGCAGGCAGAAGTATGCAAAGCATGCATCTCAATTAGTCAGCAACCATAGTCCCGCCC
CTAACTCCGCCCATCCCGCCCCTAACTCCGCCCAGTTCCGCCCATTCTCCGCCCCATGGCTGACTAATTT
TTTTTATTTATGCAGAGGCCGAGGCCGCCTCTGCCTCTGAGCTATTCCAGAAGTAGTGAGGAGGCTTTTT
TGGAGGCCTAGGCTTTTGCAAAAAGCTCCCGGGAGCTTGTATATCCATTTTCGGATCTGATCAAGAGACA
GGATGAGGATCGTTTCGCATGATTGAACAAGATGGATTGCACGCAGGTTCTCCGGCCGCTTGGGTGGAGA
GGCTATTCGGCTATGACTGGGCACAACAGACAATCGGCTGCTCTGATGCCGCCGTGTTCCGGCTGTCAGC
GCAGGGGCGCCCGGTTCTTTTTGTCAAGACCGACCTGTCCGGTGCCCTGAATGAACTGCAGGACGAGGCA
GCGCGGCTATCGTGGCTGGCCACGACGGGCGTTCCTTGCGCAGCTGTGCTCGACGTTGTCACTGAAGCGG
GAAGGGACTGGCTGCTATTGGGCGAAGTGCCGGGGCAGGATCTCCTGTCATCTCACCTTGCTCCTGCCGA
GAAAGTATCCATCATGGCTGATGCAATGCGGCGGCTGCATACGCTTGATCCGGCTACCTGCCCATTCGAC
CACCAAGCGAAACATCGCATCGAGCGAGCACGTACTCGGATGGAAGCCGGTCTTGTCGATCAGGATGATC
TGGACGAAGAGCATCAGGGGCTCGCGCCAGCCGAACTGTTCGCCAGGCTCAAGGCGCGCATGCCCGACGG
CGAGGATCTCGTCGTGACCCATGGCGATGCCTGCTTGCCGAATATCATGGTGGAAAATGGCCGCTTTTCT
GGATTCATCGACTGTGGCCGGCTGGGTGTGGCGGACCGCTATCAGGACATAGCGTTGGCTACCCGTGATA
TTGCTGAAGAGCTTGGCGGCGAATGGGCTGACCGCTTCCTCGTGCTTTACGGTATCGCCGCTCCCGATTC
GCAGCGCATCGCCTTCTATCGCCTTCTTGACGAGTTCTTCTGAGCGGGACTCTGGGGTTCGAAATGACCG
ACCAAGCGACGCCCAACCTGCCATCACGAGATTTCGATTCCACCGCCGCCTTCTATGAAAGGTTGGGCTT
CGGAATCGTTTTCCGGGACGCCGGCTGGATGATCCTCCAGCGCGGGGATCTCATGCTGGAGTTCTTCGCC
CACCCCAACTTGTTTATTGCAGCTTATAATGGTTACAAATAAAGCAATAGCATCACAAATTTCACAAATA
AAGCATTTTTTTCACTGCATTCTAGTTGTGGTTTGTCCAAACTCATCAATGTATCTTATCATGTCTGTAT
ACCGTCGACCTCTAGCTAGAGCTTGGCGTAATCATGGTCATAGCTGTTTCCTGTGTGAAATTGTTATCCG
CTCACAATTCCACACAACATACGAGCCGGAAGCATAAAGTGTAAAGCCTGGGGTGCCTAATGAGTGAGCT
AACTCACATTAATTGCGTTGCGCTCACTGCCCGCTTTCCAGTCGGGAAACCTGTCGTGCCAGCTGCATTA
ATGAATCGGCCAACGCGCGGGGAGAGGCGGTTTGCGTATTGGGCGCTCTTCCGCTTCCTCGCTCACTGAC
TCGCTGCGCTCGGTCGTTCGGCTGCGGCGAGCGGTATCAGCTCACTCAAAGGCGGTAATACGGTTATCCA
CAGAATCAGGGGATAACGCAGGAAAGAACATGTGAGCAAAAGGCCAGCAAAAGGCCAGGAACCGTAAAAA
GGCCGCGTTGCTGGCGTTTTTCCATAGGCTCCGCCCCCCTGACGAGCATCACAAAAATCGACGCTCAAGT
CAGAGGTGGCGAAACCCGACAGGACTATAAAGATACCAGGCGTTTCCCCCTGGAAGCTCCCTCGTGCGCT
CTCCTGTTCCGACCCTGCCGCTTACCGGATACCTGTCCGCCTTTCTCCCTTCGGGAAGCGTGGCGCTTTC
TCATAGCTCACGCTGTAGGTATCTCAGTTCGGTGTAGGTCGTTCGCTCCAAGCTGGGCTGTGTGCACGAA
CCCCCCGTTCAGCCCGACCGCTGCGCCTTATCCGGTAACTATCGTCTTGAGTCCAACCCGGTAAGACACG
ACTTATCGCCACTGGCAGCAGCCACTGGTAACAGGATTAGCAGAGCGAGGTATGTAGGCGGTGCTACAGA
GTTCTTGAAGTGGTGGCCTAACTACGGCTACACTAGAAGAACAGTATTTGGTATCTGCGCTCTGCTGAAG
CCAGTTACCTTCGGAAAAAGAGTTGGTAGCTCTTGATCCGGCAAACAAACCACCGCTGGTAGCGGTGGTT
TTTTTGTTTGCAAGCAGCAGATTACGCGCAGAAAAAAAGGATCTCAAGAAGATCCTTTGATCTTTTCTAC
GGGGTCTGACGCTCAGTGGAACGAAAACTCACGTTAAGGGATTTTGGTCATGAGATTATCAAAAAGGATC
TTCACCTAGATCCTTTTAAATTAAAAATGAAGTTTTAAATCAATCTAAAGTATATATGAGTAAACTTGGT
CTGACAGTTACCAATGCTTAATCAGTGAGGCACCTATCTCAGCGATCTGTCTATTTCGTTCATCCATAGT
TGCCTGACTCCCCGTCGTGTAGATAACTACGATACGGGAGGGCTTACCATCTGGCCCCAGTGCTGCAATG
ATACCGCGAGACCCACGCTCACCGGCTCCAGATTTATCAGCAATAAACCAGCCAGCCGGAAGGGCCGAGC
GCAGAAGTGGTCCTGCAACTTTATCCGCCTCCATCCAGTCTATTAATTGTTGCCGGGAAGCTAGAGTAAG
TAGTTCGCCAGTTAATAGTTTGCGCAACGTTGTTGCCATTGCTACAGGCATCGTGGTGTCACGCTCGTCG
TTTGGTATGGCTTCATTCAGCTCCGGTTCCCAACGATCAAGGCGAGTTACATGATCCCCCATGTTGTGCA
AAAAAGCGGTTAGCTCCTTCGGTCCTCCGATCGTTGTCAGAAGTAAGTTGGCCGCAGTGTTATCACTCAT
GGTTATGGCAGCACTGCATAATTCTCTTACTGTCATGCCATCCGTAAGATGCTTTTCTGTGACTGGTGAG
TACTCAACCAAGTCATTCTGAGAATAGTGTATGCGGCGACCGAGTTGCTCTTGCCCGGCGTCAATACGGG
ATAATACCGCGCCACATAGCAGAACTTTAAAAGTGCTCATCATTGGAAAACGTTCTTCGGGGCGAAAACT
CTCAAGGATCTTACCGCTGTTGAGATCCAGTTCGATGTAACCCACTCGTGCACCCAACTGATCTTCAGCA
TCTTTTACTTTCACCAGCGTTTCTGGGTGAGCAAAAACAGGAAGGCAAAATGCCGCAAAAAAGGGAATAA
GGGCGACACGGAAATGTTGAATACTCATACTCTTCCTTTTTCAATATTATTGAAGCATTTATCAGGGTTA
TTGTCTCATGAGCGGATACATATTTGAATGTATTTAGAAAAATAAACAAATAGGGGTTCCGCGCACATTT
CCCCGAAAAGTGCCACCTGACGTCGACGGATCGGGAGATCTCCCGATCCCCTATGGTGCACTCTCAGTAC
AATCTGCTCTGATGCCGCATAGTTAAGCCAGTATCTGCTCCCTGCTTGTGTGTTGGAGGTCGCTGAGTAG
TGCGCGAGCAAAATTTAAGCTACAACAAGGCAAGGCTTGACCGACAATTGCATGAAGAATCTGCTTAGGG
TTAGGCGTTTTGCGCTGCTTCGCGATGTACGGGCCAGATATACGCGTTGACATTGATTATTGACTAGTTA
TTAATAGTAATCAATTACGGGGTCATTAGTTCATAGCCCATATATGGAGTTCCGCGTTACATAACTTACG
GTAAATGGCCCGCCTGGCTGACCGCCCAACGACCCCCGCCCATTGACGTCAATAATGACGTATGTTCCCA
TAGTAACGCCAATAGGGACTTTCCATTGACGTCAATGGGTGGAGTATTTACGGTAAACTGCCCACTTGGC
AGTACATCAAGTGTATCATATGCCAAGTACGCCCCCTATTGACGTCAATGACGGTAAATGGCCCGCCTGG
CATTATGCCCAGTACATGACCTTATGGGACTTTCCTACTTGGCAGTACATCTACGTATTAGTCATCGCTA
TTACCATGGTGATGCGGTTTTGGCAGTACATCAATGGGCGTGGATAGCGGTTTGACTCACGGGGATTTCC
AAGTCTCCACCCCATTGACGTCAATGGGAGTTTGTTTTGGCACCAAAATCAACGGGACTTTCCAAAATGT
CGTAACAACTCCGCCCCATTGACGCAAATGGGCGGTAGGCGTGTACGGTGGGAGGTCTATATAAGCAGAG
CTCTCTGGCTAACTAGAGAACCCACTGCTTACTGGCTTATCGAAATTAATACGACTCACTATAGGGAGAC
CCAAGCTGGCTAGCGTTTAAACTTAAGCTTGCCACCATGGGATCTCCAAAAAAGAAACGGAAGGTGGGAT
CTATGGCCGTGGTCTACGTGATCTCTAAGTCCGGCAAACCACTGATGCCCACCACCAGATGCGGCCACGT
GCGGATCTTGCTCAAGGAAGGCAAGGCTAGAGTGGTGGAAAGAAAGCCCTTCACCATCCAGCTGACCTAC
GAGTCTGCCGAGGAAACCCAGCCTCTGGTGCTGGGCATTGACCCTGGCAGAACCAATATCGGTATGAGCG
TGGTGACCGAGAGCGGAGAGAGCGTGTTCAACGCCCAAATCGAGACAAGAAACAAGGACGTGCCTAAGCT
GATGAAGGACAGAAAGCAGTATAGGATGGCCCACAGAAGGCTGAAGCGGCGGTGCAAAAGACGGCGGAGA
GCCAAGGCTGCCGGCACCGCCTTCGAGGAGGGCGAAAAGCAAAGACTGCTGCCTGGCTGCTTCAAGCCTA
TTACATGCAAGAGCATCCGGAACAAGGAAGCCAGATTCAACAACCGCAAGCGGCCTGTGGGATGGCTGAC
ACCTACCGCCAATCACCTGCTGGTCACCCACCTGAACGTGGTTAAGAAGGTGCAGAAGATCCTGCCCGTG
GCCAAGGTGGTGCTGGAGCTGAATCGGTTCAGCTTTATGGCCATGAACAACCCCAAGGTTCAGAGATGGC
AGTACCAGCGGGGCCCTCTGTACGGCAAAGGCAGCGTGGAAGAGGCCGTGTCCATGCAGCAGGATGGACA
CTGCCTGTTTTGTAAACACGGCATCGACCACTACCACCACGTGGTCCCCAGAAGAAAGAACGGCAGCGAG
ACACTGGAAAACAGAGTGGGCCTTTGTGAAGAACACCATAGACTGGTGCACACAGATAAGGAGTGGGAGG
CCAACCTGGCCAGCAAGAAGTCTGGAATGAACAAGAAATACCACGCCCTGTCTGTGCTGAACCAGATCAT
CCCCTACCTGGCTGATCAGCTGGCCGATATGTTCCCCGGAAATTTCTGCGTGACAAGCGGCCAAGACACC
TATCTGTTTCGGGAAGAGCATGGCATCCCTAAGGACCACTACCTGGACGCCTACTGCATCGCCTGCAGCG
CACTGACCGACGCCAAGAAGGTGAGCAGCCCTAAGGGCAGACCATACATGGTGCACCAGTTCAGAAGGCA
TGATAGACAGGCCTGTCACAAGGCCAATCTGAACCGGAGCTACTACATGGGCGGCAAGCTCGTTGCCACC
AACCGGCACAAAGCTATGGACCAGAAAACTGACAGCCTGGAAGAGTACAGAGCCGCTCACAGCGCCGCTG
ACGTGTCTAAACTGACCGTGAAGCACCCTTCTGCTCAGTACAAGGATATGAGCAGAATCATGCCTGGCAG
CATCCTGGTGAGCGGCGAGGGCAAACTGTTCACACTGAGCAGATCTGAGGGAAGAAACAAAGGCCAGGTG
AACTACTTCGTGTCCACCGAGGGCATCAAGTACTGGGCCAGAAAGTGCCAGTATCTGCGGAACAACGGCG
GACTGCAGATCTACGTGGGATCCAAAAGGCCGGCGGCCACGAAAAAGGCCGGCCAGGCAAAAAAGAAAAA
GGGATCTTACCCATACGATGTTCCAGATTACGCTTACCCATACGATGTTCCAGATTACGCTTACCCATAC
GATGTTCCAGATTACGCTTGAGGCCGCTCGAGTCTAGAGGGCCCGTTTAAACCCGCTGATCAGCCTCGAC
TGTGCCTTCTAGTTGCCAGCCATCTGTTGTTTGCCCCTCCCCCGTGCCTTCCTTGACCCTGGAAGGTGCC
ACTCCCACTGTCCTTTCCTAATAAAATGAGGAAATTGCATCGCATTGTCTGAGTAGGTGTCATTCTATTC
TGGGGGGTGGGGTGGGGCAGGACAGCAAGGGGGAGGATTGGGAAGACAATAGCAGGCATGCTGGGGATGC
GGTGGGCTCTATGGCTTCTGAGGCGGAAAGAACCAGCTGGGGCTCTAGGGGGTATCCCC
[124 nt withheld, positions 6751-6874]
C
[91 nt withheld, positions 6876-6966]
A
[49 nt withheld, positions 6968-7016]
CCTTTGACGTTGGAGTCCACGTT
